Addgene plasmid #31181: FRB-NLuc
Depositing lab: David Piwnica-Worms. Publication: Kinetics of regulated protein-protein interactions revealed with firefly luciferase complementation imaging in cells and living animals. Luker KE, Smith MC, Luker GD, Gammon ST, Piwnica-Worms H, Piwnica-Worms D. Proc Natl Acad Sci U S A. 2004 Aug 17. 101(33):12288-93. 10.1073/pnas.0404041101 PubMed 15284440.
Backbone
  Vector backbone: pcDNA3.1-V5/HIS TOPO
  Backbone manufacturer: Invitrogen
  Backbone size w/o insert (bp): 5523
  Vector type: Mammalian Expression
  Selectable markers: Neomycin (select with G418)
Growth in bacteria
  Bacterial resistance: Ampicillin, 100 μg/mL
  Growth temperature: 37°C
  Growth strain: DH5alpha
  Copy number: High Copy
Gene/Insert
  Gene/Insert name: Rapamycin-binding domain and the N-terminus of Firefly Luciferase (alt names: FRB; FLUC)
  Species: H. sapiens (human)
  Insert size (bp): 1608
  Entrez Gene: MTOR (a.k.a. FRAP, FRAP1, FRAP2, RAFT1, RAPT1, SKS)
  Cloning method: TOPO Cloning
  Sequencing primers: 5′ Unknown
Terms and licenses: Academic/Nonprofit Terms; Industry Terms: Not Available to Industry
How to cite: FRB-NLuc was a gift from David Piwnica-Worms (Addgene plasmid # 31181 ; http://n2t.net/addgene:31181 ; RRID:Addgene_31181)
