[The description below was written by a language model from this plasmid's Addgene catalogue record and pLannotate feature annotations shown in this document.]
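Description:
FRB-NLuc is a mammalian expression plasmid built on the pcDNA3.1-V5/His TOPO backbone, with the depositor's full sequence running to about 7.1 kb. It is maintained in E. coli as a high-copy plasmid through a ColE1/pUC-type origin and an ampicillin resistance gene (β-lactamase under its own promoter). An f1 origin is also present. For selection in mammalian cells, an SV40 enhancer/early promoter drives a neomycin phosphotransferase gene followed by an SV40 polyadenylation signal, which allows stable lines to be selected with G418. Several small annotated fragments (bom, lac promoter/operator region, lacI, ble and a short HIV-1 LTR match) look like backbone remnants or incidental annotation hits rather than functional parts of the design.

The payload is a roughly 1.6 kb TOPO-cloned fusion placed downstream of the CMV immediate-early enhancer and promoter, with a T7 promoter just upstream of the insert, and terminated by the bovine growth hormone polyadenylation signal. It joins the FKBP-rapamycin binding (FRB) domain of human mTOR/FRAP to an N-terminal fragment of firefly luciferase, with a short gap between the two annotated coding segments. The backbone's V5 epitope lies downstream of the luciferase fragment, but the record does not state whether it is read in frame with the fusion.

The luciferase fragment should be inactive by itself. The associated publication describes firefly luciferase complementation imaging, in which light output is restored when an interacting partner carrying the complementary C-terminal luciferase fragment is brought close. Because FRB binds FKBP in the presence of rapamycin, this construct serves as one half of a drug-inducible pair for monitoring the kinetics of regulated protein-protein interactions in cells and living animals. The partner construct is not part of this record.
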