Features (pLannotate 1.2.2; 22 found; start..end, strand, type, name):
     36..80      -  misc_feature   bom (fragment): basis of mobility region from pBR322
    235..614     +  enhancer       CMV enhancer: human cytomegalovirus immediate early enhancer
    615..818     +  promoter       CMV promoter: human cytomegalovirus (CMV) immediate early promoter
    814..847     +  LTR            5' LTR (truncated) (fragment): truncated 5' long terminal repeat (LTR) from HIV-1
    863..881     +  promoter       T7 promoter: promoter for bacteriophage T7 RNA polymerase
    965..1231    +  CDS            FRB (sequence withheld): FKBP-rapamycin binding domain of human FRAP
   1280..2526    +  CDS            luciferase (fragment): firefly luciferase; luc+; enhanced luc+ version of the luciferase gene
   2642..2683    +  CDS            V5 tag: epitope tag from simian virus 5
   2739..2963    +  polyA_signal   bGH poly(A) signal: bovine growth hormone polyadenylation signal
   2967..2988    +  promoter       SV40 promoter (fragment): SV40 enhancer and early promoter
   3009..3437    +  rep_origin     f1 ori (sequence partly withheld): f1 bacteriophage origin of replication; arrow indicates direction of (+) strand synthesis
   3451..3781    +  promoter       SV40 promoter: SV40 enhancer and early promoter
   3848..4639    +  CDS            neo: KKA2_KLEPN - Also known as kan, nptII. Experimental evidence at protein level: Swiss-Prot protein existence level 1. Resistance to kanamycin, neomycin, paromomycin, ribostamycin, butirosin and gentamicin B. From Klebsiella pneumoniae.
   4665..4823    +  CDS            ble (fragment): BLE_KLEPN - Experimental evidence at protein level: Swiss-Prot protein existence level 1. Binding protein with a strong affinity to the bleomycin family of antibiotics. Binds to CL990; an antimitotic-antibiotic compound. From Klebsiella pneumoniae.
   4818..4939    +  polyA_signal   SV40 poly(A) signal: SV40 polyadenylation signal
   5012..5028    -  protein_bind   lac operator: The lac repressor binds to the lac operator to inhibit transcription in E. coli. This inhibition can be relieved by adding lactose or isopropyl-β-D-thiogalactopyranoside (IPTG). lac repressor encoded by lacI
   5036..5066    -  promoter       lac promoter: promoter for the E. coli lac operon
   5081..5102    -  protein_bind   CAP binding site: CAP binding activates transcription in the presence of cAMP. E. coli catabolite activator protein
   5115..5207    -  CDS            lacI (fragment): lac repressor; lacI; The lac repressor binds to the lac operator to inhibit transcription in E. coli. This inhibition can be relieved by adding lactose or isopropyl-β-D-thiogalactopyranoside (IPTG).
   5390..5978    -  rep_origin     ori: high-copy-number ColE1/pMB1/pBR322/pUC origin of replication
   6149..7009    -  CDS            AmpR: β-lactamase; bla; confers resistance to ampicillin, carbenicillin, and related antibiotics
   7010..7114    -  promoter       AmpR promoter: bla
>Addgene plasmid #31181 | FRB-NLuc | depositor full sequence | sequence record 14304 | Author sequence
GACGGATCGGGAGATCTCCCGATCCCCTATGGTCGACTCTCAGTACAATCTGCTCTGATGCCGCATAGTT
AAGCCAGTATCTGCTCCCTGCTTGTGTGTTGGAGGTCGCTGAGTAGTGCGCGAGCAAAATTTAAGCTACA
ACAAGGCAAGGCTTGACCGACAATTGCATGAAGAATCTGCTTAGGGTTAGGCGTTTTGCGCTGCTTCGCG
ATGTACGGGCCAGATATACGCGTTGACATTGATTATTGACTAGTTATTAATAGTAATCAATTACGGGGTC
ATTAGTTCATAGCCCATATATGGAGTTCCGCGTTACATAACTTACGGTAAATGGCCCGCCTGGCTGACCG
CCCAACGACCCCCGCCCATTGACGTCAATAATGACGTATGTTCCCATAGTAACGCCAATAGGGACTTTCC
ATTGACGTCAATGGGTGGACTATTTACGGTAAACTGCCCACTTGGCAGTACATCAAGTGTATCATATGCC
AAGTACGCCCCCTATTGACGTCAATGACGGTAAATGGCCCGCCTGGCATTATGCCCAGTACATGACCTTA
TGGGACTTTCCTACTTGGCAGTACATCTACGTATTAGTCATCGCTATTACCATGGTGATGCGGTTTTGGC
AGTACATCAATGGGCGTGGATAGCGGTTTGACTCACGGGGATTTCCAAGTCTCCACCCCATTGACGTCAA
TGGGAGTTTGTTTTGGCACCAAAATCAACGGGACTTTCCAAAATGTCGTAACAACTCCGCCCCATTGACG
CAAATGGGCGGTAGGCGTGTACGGTGGGAGGTCTATATAAGCAGAGCTCTCTGGCTAACTAGAGAACCCA
CTGCTTACTGGCTTATCGAAATTAATACGACTCACTATAGGGAGACCCAAGCTGGCTAGTTAAGCTTGGT
ACCGAGCTCGGATCCACTAGTCCAGTGTGGTGGAATTGCCCTTACACCACCATG
[270 nt withheld, positions 965-1234]
CAGATCTCGTACGCGTCCCGGGGCGGTGGCTCATCTGGCGGAGGTGAAGACGCCAAAAACATAAAGAAAG
GCCCGGCGCCATTCTATCCGCTGGAAGATGGAACCGCTGGAGAGCAACTGCATAAGGCTATGAAGAGATA
CGCCCTGGTTCCTGGAACAATTGCTTTTACAGATGCACATATCGAGGTGGACATCACTTACGCTGAGTAC
TTCGAAATGTCCGTTCGGTTGGCAGAAGCTATGAAACGATATGGGCTGAATACAAATCACAGAATCGTCG
TATGCAGTGAAAACTCTCTTCAATTCTTTATGCCGGTGTTGGGCGCGTTATTTATCGGAGTTGCAGTTGC
GCCCGCGAACGACATTTATAATGAACGTGAATTGCTCAACAGTATGGGCATTTCGCAGCCTACCGTGGTG
TTCGTTTCCAAAAAGGGGTTGCAAAAAATTTTGAACGTGCAAAAAAAGCTCCCAATCATCCAAAAAATTA
TTATCATGGATTCTAAAACGGATTACCAGGGATTTCAGTCGATGTACACGTTCGTCACATCTCATCTACC
TCCCGGTTTTAATGAATACGATTTTGTGCCAGAGTCCTTCGATAGGGACAAGACAATTGCACTGATCATG
AACTCCTCTGGATCTACTGGTCTGCCTAAAGGTGTCGCTCTGCCTCATAGAACTGCCTGCGTGAGATTCT
CGCATGCCAGAGATCCTATTTTTGGCAATCAAATCATTCCGGATACTGCGATTTTAAGTGTTGTTCCATT
CCATCACGGTTTTGGAATGTTTACTACACTCGGATATTTGATATGTGGATTTCGAGTCGTCTTAATGTAT
AGATTTGAAGAAGAGCTGTTTCTGAGGAGCCTTCAGGATTACAAGATTCAAAGTGCGCTGCTGGTGCCAA
CCCTATTCTCCTTCTTCGCCAAAAGCACTCTGATTGACAAATACGATTTATCTAATTTACACGAAATTGC
TTCTGGTGGCGCTCCCCTCTCTAAGGAAGTCGGGGAAGCGGTTGCCAAGAGGTTCCATCTGCCAGGTATC
AGGCAAGGATATGGGCTCACTGAGACTACATCAGCTATTCTGATTACACCCGAGGGGGATGATAAACCGG
GCGCGGTCGGTAAAGTTGTTCCATTTTTTGAAGCGAAGGTTGTGGATCTGGATACCGGGAAAACGCTGGG
CGTTAATCAAAGAGGCGAACTGTGTGTGAGAGGTCCTATGATTATGTCCGGTTATGTAAACAATCCGGAA
GCGACCAACGCCTTGATTGACAAGGATGGATGATAACATTCTGGTAGCTAGGTAATGCATAACTAGCTAA
GGTACCCAATTAAGGGCAATTCTGCAGATATCCAGCACAGTGGCGGCCGCTCGAGTCTAGAGGGCCCGCG
GTTCGAAGGTAAGCCTATCCCTAACCCTCTCCTCGGTCTCGATTCTACGCGTACCGGTCATCATCACCAT
CACCATTGAGTTTAAACCCGCTGATCAGCCTCGACTGTGCCTTCTAGTTGCCAGCCATCTGTTGTTTGCC
CCTCCCCCGTGCCTTCCTTGACCCTGGAAGGTGCCACTCCCACTGTCCTTTCCTAATAAAATGAGGAAAT
TGCATCGCATTGTCTGAGTAGGTGTCATTCTATTCTGGGGGGTGGGGTGGGGCAGGACAGCAAGGGGGAG
GATTGGGAAGACAATAGCAGGCATGCTGGGGATGCGGTGGGCTCTATGGCTTCTGAGGCGGAAAGAACCA
GCTGGGGCTCTAGGGGGTATCCCC
[124 nt withheld, positions 3009-3132]
C
[32 nt withheld, positions 3134-3165]
CA
[57 nt withheld, positions 3168-3224]
A
[49 nt withheld, positions 3226-3274]
CCTTTGACGTTGGAGTCCACGTTCTTT
[37 nt withheld, positions 3302-3338]
ACCCTATCTCGGTCTATTCTTTTGATTTATAAGGGATTTTGGGGATTTCGGCCTATTGGTTAAAAAATGA
GCTGATTTAACAAAAATTTAACGCGAATTAATTCTGTGGAATGTGTGTCAGTTAGGGTGTGGAAAGTCCC
CAGGCTCCCCAGGCAGGCAGAAGTATGCAAAGCATGCATCTCAATTAGTCAGCAACCAGGTGTGGAAAGT
CCCCAGGCTCCCCAGCAGGCAGAAGTATGCAAAGCATGCATCTCAATTAGTCAGCAACCATAGTCCCGCC
CCTAACTCCGCCCATCCCGCCCCTAACTCCGCCCAGTTCCGCCCATTCTCCGCCCCATGGCTGACTAATT
TTTTTTATTTATGCAGAGGCCGAGGCCGCCTCTGCCTCTGAGCTATTCCAGAAGTAGTGAGGAGGCTTTT
TTGGAGGCCTAGGCTTTTGCAAAAAGCTCCCGGGAGCTTGTATATCCATTTTCGGATCTGATCAAGAGAC
AGGATGAGGATCGTTTCGCATGATTGAACAAGATGGATTGCACGCAGGTTCTCCGGCCGCTTGGGTGGAG
AGGCTATTCGGCTATGACTGGGCACAACAGACAATCGGCTGCTCTGATGCCGCCGTGTTCCGGCTGTCAG
CGCAGGGGCGCCCGGTTCTTTTTGTCAAGACCGACCTGTCCGGTGCCCTGAATGAACTGCAGGACGAGGC
AGCGCGGCTATCGTGGCTGGCCACGACGGGCGTTCCTTGCGCAGCTGTGCTCGACGTTGTCACTGAAGCG
GGAAGGGACTGGCTGCTATTGGGCGAAGTGCCGGGGCAGGATCTCCTGTCATCTCACCTTGCTCCTGCCG
AGAAAGTATCCATCATGGCTGATGCAATGCGGCGGCTGCATACGCTTGATCCGGCTACCTGCCCATTCGA
CCACCAAGCGAAACATCGCATCGAGCGAGCACGTACTCGGATGGAAGCCGGTCTTGTCGATCAGGATGAT
CTGGACGAAGAGCATCAGGGGCTCGCGCCAGCCGAACTGTTCGCCAGGCTCAAGGCGCGCATGCCCGACG
GCGAGGATCTCGTCGTGACCCATGGCGATGCCTGCTTGCCGAATATCATGGTGGAAAATGGCCGCTTTTC
TGGATTCATCGACTGTGGCCGGCTGGGTGTGGCGGACCGCTATCAGGACATAGCGTTGGCTACCCGTGAT
ATTGCTGAAGAGCTTGGCGGCGAATGGGCTGACCGCTTCCTCGTGCTTTACGGTATCGCCGCTCCCGATT
CGCAGCGCATCGCCTTCTATCGCCTTCTTGACGAGTTCTTCTGAGCGGGACTCTGGGGTTCGCGAAATGA
CCGACCAAGCGACGCCCAACCTGCCATCACGAGATTTCGATTCCACCGCCGCCTTCTATGAAAGGTTGGG
CTTCGGAATCGTTTTCCGGGACGCCGGCTGGATGATCCTCCAGCGCGGGGATCTCATGCTGGAGTTCTTC
GCCCACCCCAACTTGTTTATTGCAGCTTATAATGGTTACAAATAAAGCAATAGCATCACAAATTTCACAA
ATAAAGCATTTTTTTCACTGCATTCTAGTTGTGGTTTGTCCAAACTCATCAATGTATCTTATCATGTCTG
TATACCGTCGACCTCTAGCTAGAGCTTGGCGTAATCATGGTCATAGCTGTTTCCTGTGTGAAATTGTTAT
CCGCTCACAATTCCACACAACATACGAGCCGGAAGCATAAAGTGTAAAGCCTGGGGTGCCTAATGAGTGA
GCTAACTCACATTAATTGCGTTGCGCTCACTGCCCGCTTTCCAGTCGGGAAACCTGTCGTGCCAGCTGCA
TTAATGAATCGGCCAACGCGCGGGGAGAGGCGGTTTGCGTATTGGGCGCTCTTCCGCTTCCTCGCTCACT
GACTCGCTGCGCTCGGTCGTTCGGCTGCGGCGAGCGGTATCAGCTCACTCAAAGGCGGTAATACGGTTAT
CCACAGAATCAGGGGATAACGCAGGAAAGAACATGTGAGCAAAAGGCCAGCAAAAGGCCAGGAACCGTAA
AAAGGCCGCGTTGCTGGCGTTTTTCCATAGGCTCCGCCCCCCTGACGAGCATCACAAAAATCGACGCTCA
AGTCAGAGGTGGCGAAACCCGACAGGACTATAAAGATACCAGGCGTTTCCCCCTGGAAGCTCCCTCGTGC
GCTCTCCTGTTCCGACCCTGCCGCTTACCGGATACCTGTCCGCCTTTCTCCCTTCGGGAAGCGTGGCGCT
TTCTCAATGCTCACGCTGTAGGTATCTCAGTTCGGTGTAGGTCGTTCGCTCCAAGCTGGGCTGTGTGCAC
GAACCCCCCGTTCAGCCCGACCGCTGCGCCTTATCCGGTAACTATCGTCTTGAGTCCAACCCGGTAAGAC
ACGACTTATCGCCACTGGCAGCAGCCACTGGTAACAGGATTAGCAGAGCGAGGTATGTAGGCGGTGCTAC
AGAGTTCTTGAAGTGGTGGCCTAACTACGGCTACACTAGAAGGACAGTATTTGGTATCTGCGCTCTGCTG
AAGCCAGTTACCTTCGGAAAAAGAGTTGGTAGCTCTTGATCCGGCAAACAAACCACCGCTGGTAGCGGTG
GTTTTTTTGTTTGCAAGCAGCAGATTACGCGCAGAAAAAAAGGATCTCAAGAAGATCCTTTGATCTTTTC
TACGGGGTCTGACGCTCAGTGGAACGAAAACTCACGTTAAGGGATTTTGGTCATGAGATTATCAAAAAGG
ATCTTCACCTAGATCCTTTTAAATTAAAAATGAAGTTTTAAATCAATCTAAAGTATATATGAGTAAACTT
GGTCTGACAGTTACCAATGCTTAATCAGTGAGGCACCTATCTCAGCGATCTGTCTATTTCGTTCATCCAT
AGTTGCCTGACTCCCCGTCGTGTAGATAACTACGATACGGGAGGGCTTACCATCTGGCCCCAGTGCTGCA
ATGATACCGCGAGACCCACGCTCACCGGCTCCAGATTTATCAGCAATAAACCAGCCAGCCGGAAGGGCCG
AGCGCAGAAGTGGTCCTGCAACTTTATCCGCCTCCATCCAGTCTATTAATTGTTGCCGGGAAGCTAGAGT
AAGTAGTTCGCCAGTTAATAGTTTGCGCAACGTTGTTGCCATTGCTACAGGCATCGTGGTGTCACGCTCG
TCGTTTGGTATGGCTTCATTCAGCTCCGGTTCCCAACGATCAAGGCGAGTTACATGATCCCCCATGTTGT
GCAAAAAAGCGGTTAGCTCCTTCGGTCCTCCGATCGTTGTCAGAAGTAAGTTGGCCGCAGTGTTATCACT
CATGGTTATGGCAGCACTGCATAATTCTCTTACTGTCATGCCATCCGTAAGATGCTTTTCTGTGACTGGT
GAGTACTCAACCAAGTCATTCTGAGAATAGTGTATGCGGCGACCGAGTTGCTCTTGCCCGGCGTCAATAC
GGGATAATACCGCGCCACATAGCAGAACTTTAAAAGTGCTCATCATTGGAAAACGTTCTTCGGGGCGAAA
ACTCTCAAGGATCTTACCGCTGTTGAGATCCAGTTCGATGTAACCCACTCGTGCACCCAACTGATCTTCA
GCATCTTTTACTTTCACCAGCGTTTCTGGGTGAGCAAAAACAGGAAGGCAAAATGCCGCAAAAAAGGGAA
TAAGGGCGACACGGAAATGTTGAATACTCATACTCTTCCTTTTTCAATATTATTGAAGCATTTATCAGGG
TTATTGTCTCATGAGCGGATACATATTTGAATGTATTTAGAAAAATAAACAAATAGGGGTTCCGCGCACA
TTTCCCCGAAAAGTGCCACCTGACGTC
