>Addgene plasmid #31181 | FRB-NLuc | addgene partial sequence | sequence record 35940 | BGH-rev 5'-TAGAAGGCACAGTCGAGG-3'
GTGATGGTGATGATGACCGGTACGCGTAGAATCGAGACCGAGGAGAGGGTTAGGGATAGGCTTACCTTCG
AACCGCGGGCCCTCTAGACTCGAGCGGCCGCCACTGTGCTGGATATCTGCAGAATTGCCCTTAATTGGGT
ACCTTAGCTAGTTATGCATTACCTAGCTACCAGAATGTTATCATCCATCCTTGTCAATCAAGGCGTTGGT
CGCTTCCGGATTGTTTACATAACCGGACATAATCATAGGACCTCTCACACACAGTTCGCCTCTTTGATTA
ACGCCCAGCGTTTTCCCGGTATCCAGATCCACAACCTTCGCTTCAAAAAATGGAACAACTTTACCGACCG
CGCCCGGTTTATCATCCCCCTCGGGTGTAATCAGAATAGCTGATGTAGTCTCAGTGAGCCCATATCCTTG
CCTGATACCTGGCAGATGGAACCTCTTGGCAACCGCTTCCCCGACTTCCTTAGAGAGGGGAGCGCCACCA
GAAGCAATTTCGTGTAAATTAGATAAATCGTATTTGTCAATCAGAGTGCTTTTGGCGAAGAAGGAGAATA
GGGTTGGCACCAGCAGCGCACTTTGAATCTTGTAATCCTGAAGGCTCCTCAGAAACAGCTCTTCTTCAAA
TCTATACATTAAGACGACTCGAAATCCAC
