>Addgene plasmid #31181 | FRB-NLuc | addgene partial sequence | sequence record 37292 | CMV-F 5'-CGCAAATGGGCGGTAGGCGTG-3'
ACTGGCTTATCGAAATTAATACGACTCACTATAGGGAGACCCAAGCTGGCTAGTTAAGCTTGGTACCGAG
CTCGGATCCACTAGTCCAGTGTGGTGGAATTGCCCTTACACCACCATG
[270 nt withheld, positions 119-388]
CAGATCTCGTACGCGTCCCGGGGCGGTGGCTCATCTGGCGGAGGTGAAGACGCCAAAAACATAAAGAAAG
GCCCGGCGCCATTCTATCCGCTGGAAGATGGAACCGCTGGAGAGCAACTGCATAAGGCTATGAAGAGATA
CGCCCTGGTTCCTGGAACAATTGCTTTTACAGATGCACATATCGAGGTGGACATCACTTACGCTGAGTAC
TTCGAAATGTCCGTTCGGTTGGCAGAAGCTATGAAACGATATGGGCTGAATACAAATCACAGAATCGTCG
TATGCAGTGAAAACTCTCTTCAATTCTTTATGCCGGTGTTGGGCGCGTTATTTATCGGAGTTGCAGTTGC
GCCCGCGAACGACATTT
